>Addgene plasmid #212175 | pLSU1/t35s[TMV]:mNeonGreen-CI{AGO-198}:NosT | addgene full sequence | sequence record 422739 | Addgene NGS Result
TGTGGATAGCACGTACATTGGGAACCCAAAGCCGTACATTGGGAACCGGAACCCGTACATTGGGAACCCA
AAGCCGTACATTGGGAACCGGTCACACATGTAAGTGACTGATATAAAAGAGAAAAAAGGCGATTTTTCCG
CCTAAAACTCTTTAAAACTTATTAAAACTCTTAAAACCCGCCTGGCCTGTGCATAACTGTCTGGCCAGCG
CACAGCCGAAGAGCTGCAAAAAGCGCCTACCCTTCGGTCGCTGCGCTCCCTACGCCCCGCCGCTTCGCGT
CGGCCTATCGCGGCCGCTGGCCGCTCAAAAATGGCTGGCCTACGGCCAGGCAATCTGCTAGCGCGCGGAC
AAGCTAGGATTGGCAGGATATATTCAGTTGTAAATGATATCGCATGCGGAAACCTCCTCGGATTCCATTG
CCCAGCTATCTGTCACTTTATTGAGAAGATAGTGGAAAAGGAAGGTGGCTCCTACAAATGCCATCATTGC
GATAAAGGAAAGGCCATCGTTGAAGATGCCTCTGCCGACAGTGGTCCCAAAGATGGACCCCCACCCACGA
GGAGCATCGTGGAAAAAGAAGACGTTCCAACCACGTCTTCAAAGCAAGTGGATTGATGTGATATCTCCAC
TGACGTAAGGGATGACGCACAATCCCACTATCCTTCGCAAGACCCTTCCTCTATATAAGGAAGTTCATTT
CATTTGGAGAGGACACGCTCGAGTATAAGAGCTCATTTTTACAACAATTACCAACAACAACAAACAACAA
ACAACATTACAATTACATTTACAATTATCGATACATCGAGGGTACCGAATTCATGGTTTCCAAAGGTGAG
GAAGATAATATGGCTAGTTTACCTGCCACACATGAGCTACACATATTCGGCAGCATAAACGGTGTAGATT
TTGATATGGTTGGACAAGGGACAGGTAATCCTAATGATGGATATGAGGAGTTGAACCTCAAATCTACCAA
GGGGGACCTTCAATTCTCCCCATGGATCCTAGTCCCTCACGTAAGTTTCATCTATCAACTCAAAACTTTA
TTTGTTAATGTTTGCTCCTCTGAATCGTTTTAATACTCTTTATGTTCTGAATTAGATTGGATACGGCTTC
CACCAGTACTTACCATACCCAGATGGAATGTCCCCTTTCCAAGCAGCCATGGTTGACGGTTCCGGGTACC
AGGTACATAGGACAATGCAATTTGAGGACGGGGCTTCTCTGACTGTGAATTACCGATATACCTATGAAGG
CTCTCACATAAAGGGCGAAGCACAAGTGAAGGGCACCGGATTTCCTGCCGACGGGCCTGTAATGACTAAT
AGCTTGACCGCCGCAGATTGGTGCAGGTCAAAAAAGACCTACCCAAATGACAAGACAATAATCTCTACAT
TTAAGTGGAGCTACACTACAGGGAATGGTAAACGATATAGATCAACTGCTAGAACCACATATACCTTCGC
TAAACCTATGGCAGCCAATTATCTGAAGAACCAGCCCATGTATGTGTTCCGAAAGACTGAACTCAAGCAT
AGCAAAACCGAACTCAACTTCAAAGAGTGGCAAAAGGCTTTCACTGACGTGATGGGAATGGACGAGTTAT
ATAAGTAACTGCAGGATCGTTCAAACATTTGGCAATAAAGTTTCTTAAGATTGAATCCTGTTGCCGGTCT
TGCGATGATTATCATATAATTTCTGTTGAATTACGTTAAGCATGTAATAATTAACATGTAATGCATGACG
TTATTTATGAGATGGGTTTTTATGATTAGAGTCCCGCAATTATACATTTAATACGCGATAGAAAACAAAA
TATAGCGCGCAAACTAGGATAAATTATCGCGCGCGGTGTCATCTATGTTACTAGATCGGGGAGCTCTGGC
AGGATATATGCGGTTGTAATTCATTTTTATTGTCTAAATTTCTGTATTTGTTTGTTTGCAATTAGATCCA
CGTTGTGTCTCAAAATCTCTGATGTTACATTGCACAAGATAAAAATATATCATCATGAACAATAAAACTG
TCTGCTTACATAAACAGTAATACAAGGGGTGTTATGAGCCATATTCAACGGGAAACGTCTTGTTCGAGGC
CGCGATTAAATTCCAACATGGATGCTGATTTATATGGGTATAAATGGGCTCGCGATAATGTCGGGCAATC
AGGTGCGACAATCTACCGATTGTATGGGAAGCCCGATGCGCCAGAGTTGTTTCTGAAACATGGCAAAGGT
AGCGTTGCCAATGATGTTACAGATGAGATGGTCAGACTAAACTGGCTGACGGAATTTATGCCTCTTCCGA
CCATCAAGCATTTTATCCGTACTCCTGATGATGCATGGTTACTCACCACTGCGATCCCAGGGAAAACAGC
ATTCCAGGTATTAGAAGAATATCCTGATTCAGGTGAAAATATTGTTGATGCGCTGGCAGTGTTCCTGCGC
CGGTTGCATTCGATTCCTGTTTGTAATTGTCCTTTTAACAGCGATCGCGTATTTCGTCTCGCTCAGGCGC
AATCACGAATGAATAACGGTTTGGTTGATGCGAGTGATTTTGATGACGAGCGTAATGGCTGGCCTGTTGA
ACAAGTCTGGAAAGAAATGCATAAACTTTTGCCATTCTCACCGGATTCAGTCGTCACTCATGGTGATTTC
TCACTTGATAACCTTATTTTTGACGAGGGGAAATTAATAGGTTGTATTGATGTTGGACGAGTCGGAATCG
CAGACCGATACCAGGATCTTGCCATCCTATGGAACTGCCTCGGTGAGTTTTCTCCTTCATTACAGAAACG
GCTTTTTCAAAAATATGGTATTGATAATCCTGATATGAATAAATTGCAGTTTCATTTGATGCTCGATGAG
TTTTTCTAATCAGAATTGGTTAATTGGTTGTAACACTGGCAGAGCATTACGCTGACTTGACGGGACGGCG
GCTTTGTTGAATCAATTGATCTTCTTGAAATCCTTTTTTTCTGCGCGTAATCTGCTGCTTGCAAACAAAA
AAACCACCGCTACCAGCGGTGGTTTGTTTGCCGGATCAAGAGCTACCAACTCTTTTTCCGAAGGTAACTG
GCTTCAGCAGAGCGCAGATACCAAATACTGTTCTTCTAGTGTAGCCGTAGTTAGGCCACCACTTCAAGAA
CTCTGTAGCACCGCCTACATACCTCGCTCTGCTAATCCTGTTACCAGTGGCTGCTGCCAGTGGCGATAAG
TCGTGTCTTACCGGGTTGGACTCAAGACGATAGTTACCGGATAAGGCGCAGCGGTCGGGCTGAACGGGGG
GTTCGTGCACACAGCCCAGCTTGGAGCGAACGACCTACACCGAACTGAGATACCTACAGCGTGAGCTATG
AGAAAGCGCCACGCTTCCCGAAGGGAGAAAGGCGGACAGGTATCCGGTAAGCGGCAGGGTCGGAACAGGA
GAGCGCACGAGGGAGCTTCCAGGGGGAAACGCCTGGTATCTTTATAGTCCTGTCGGGTTTCGCCACCTCT
GACTTGAGCGTCGATTTTTGTGATGCTCGTCAGGGGGGCGGAGCCTATGGAAAAACGCCAGCAACGCGGC
CTTTTTACGGTTCCTGGCCTTTTGCTGGCCTTTTGCTCACATGTTCTTTCCTGCGTTATCCCCTGATTCT
GTGGATAACCGTATTACCGCCTTTGAGTGATCTCTGAAGAAACCGAGCGCCGCCGTCTAAAAAGGTGATG
TGTATTTGAGTAAAACAGCTTGCGTCATGCGGTCGCTGCGTATATGATGCGATGAGTAAATAAACAAATA
CGCAAGGGGAACGCATGAAGGTTATCGCTGTACTTAACCAGAAAGGCGGGTCAGGCAAGACGACCATCGC
AACCCATCTAGCCCGCGCCCTGCAACTCGCCGGGGCCGATGTTCTGTTAGTCGATTCCGATCCCCAGGGC
AGTGCCCGCGATTGGGCGGCCGTGCGGGAAGATCAACCGCTAACCGTTGTCGGCATCGACCGCCCGACGA
TTGACCGCGACGTGAAGGCCATCGGCCGGCGCGACTTCGTAGTGATCGACGGAGCGCCCCAGGCGGCGGA
CTTGGCTGTGTCCGCGATCAAGGCAGCCGACTTCGTGCTGATTCCGGTGCAGCCAAGCCCTTACGACATA
TGGGCCACCGCCGACCTGGTGGAGCTGGTTAAGCAGCGCATTGAGGTCACGGATGGAAGGCTACAAGCGG
CCTTTGTCGTGTCGCGGGCGATCAAAGGCACGCGCATCGGCGGTGAGGTTGCCGAGGCGCTGGCCGGGTA
CGAGCTGCCCATTCTTGAGTCCCGTATCACGCAGCGCGTGAGCTACCCAGGCACTGCCGCCGCCGGCACA
ACCGTTCTTGAATCAGAACCCGAGGGCGACGCTGCCCGCGAGGTCCAGGCGCTGGCCGCTGAAATTAAAT
CAAAACTCATTTGAGTTAATGAGGTAAAGAGAAAATGAGCAAAAGCACAAACACGCTAAGTGCCGGCCGT
CCGAGCGCACGCAGCAGCAAGGCTGCAACGTTGGCCAGCCTGGCAGACACGCCAGCCATGAAGCGGGTCA
ACTTTCAGTTGCCGGCGGAGGATCACACCAAGCTGAAGATGTACGCGGTACGCCAAGGCAAGACCATTAC
CGAGCTGCTATCTGAATACATCGCGCAGCTACCAGAGTAAATGAGCAAATGAATAAATGAGTAGATGAAT
TTTAGCGGCTAAAGGAGGCGGCATGGAAAATCAAGAACAACCAGGCACCGACGCCGTGGAATGCCCCATG
TGTGGAGGAACGGGCGGTTGGCCAGGCGTAAGCGGCTGGGTTGTCTGCCGGCCCTGCAATGGCACTGGAA
CCCCCAAGCCCGAGGAATCGGCGTGAGCGGTCGCAAACCATCCGGCCCGGTACAAATCGGCGCGGCGCTG
GGTGATGACCTGGTGGAGAAGTTGAAGGCCGCGCAGGCCGCCCAGCGGCAACGCATCGAGGCAGAAGCAC
GCCCCGGTGAATCGTGGCAAGCGGCCGCTGATCGAATCCGCAAAGAATCCCGGCAACCGCCGGCAGCCGG
TGCGCCGTCGATTAGGAAGCCGCCCAAGGGCGACGAGCAACCAGATTTTTTCGTTCCGATGCTCTATGAC
GTGGGCACCCGCGATAGTCGCAGCATCATGGACGTGGCCGTTTTCCGTCTGTCGAAGCGTGACCGACGAG
CTGGCGAGGTGATCCGCTACGAGCTTCCAGACGGGCACGTAGAGGTTTCCGCAGGGCCGGCCGGCATGGC
CAGTGTGTGGGATTACGACCTGGTACTGATGGCGGTTTCCCATCTAACCGAATCCATGAACCGATACCGG
GAAGGGAAGGGAGACAAGCCCGGCCGCGTGTTCCGTCCACACGTTGCGGACGTACTCAAGTTCTGCCGGC
GAGCCGATGGCGGAAAGCAGAAAGACGACCTGGTAGAAACCTGCATTCGGTTAAACACCACGCACGTTGC
CATGCAGCGTACGAAGAAGGCCAAGAACGGCCGCCTGGTGACGGTATCCGAGGGTGAAGCCTTGATTAGC
CGCTACAAGATCGTAAAGAGCGAAACCGGGCGGCCGGAGTACATCGAGATCGAGCTAGTTGATTGGATGT
ACCGCGAGATCACAGAAGGCAAGAACCCGGACGTGCTGACGGTTCACCCCGATTACTTTTTGATCGATCC
CGGCATCGGCCGTTTTCTCTACCGCCTGGCACGCCGCGCCGCAGGCAAGGCAGAAGCCAGATGGTTGTTC
AAGACGATCTACGAACGCAGTGGCAGCGCCGGAGAGTTCAAGAAGTTCTGTTTCACCGTGCGCAAGCTGA
TCGGGTCAAATGACCTGCCGGAGTACGATTTGAAGGAGGAGGCGGGGCAGGCTGGCCCGATCCTAGTCAT
GCGCTACCGCAACCTGATCGAGGGCGAAGCATCCGCCGGTTCCTAATGTACGGAGCAGATGCTAGGGCAA
ATTGCCCTAGCAGGGGAAAAAGGTCGAAAAGATCTCTTTCC
Features (pLannotate 1.2.2; 12 found; start..end, strand, type, name):
      1..195     +  rep_origin     pVS1 oriV: origin of replication for the Pseudomonas plasmid pVS1 (Heeb et al., 2000)
    362..385     +  misc_feature   LB T-DNA repeat: left border repeat from octopine Ach5 T-DNA
    398..668     +  promoter       35SPPDK promoter (fragment): hybrid promoter consisting of the cauliflower mosaic virus 35S enhancer fused to the maize C4PPDK basal promoter (Yoo et al., 2007)
    667..713     +  promoter       minimal CaMV 35S promoter: minimal 35S promoter from cauliflower mosaic virus
    744..797     +  misc_feature   TMV Ω: translational enhancer from the tobacco mosaic virus 5'-leader sequence (Gallie et al., 1988)
    823..1029    +  CDS            mNeonGreen (fragment): mNeonGreen is a basic (constitutively fluorescent) green/yellow fluorescent protein published in 2013, derived from Branchiostoma lanceolatum. It is reported to be a very rapidly-maturing monomer with moderate acid sensitivity.
   1106..1615    +  CDS            mNeonGreen (fragment): mNeonGreen is a basic (constitutively fluorescent) green/yellow fluorescent protein published in 2013, derived from Branchiostoma lanceolatum. It is reported to be a very rapidly-maturing monomer with moderate acid sensitivity.
   1625..1877    +  terminator     NOS terminator: nopaline synthase terminator and poly(A) signal
   2064..2879    +  CDS            KanR: aminoglycoside phosphotransferase; aph(3')-Ia; confers resistance to kanamycin in bacteria or G418 (Geneticin®) in eukaryotes
   2965..3553    +  rep_origin     ori: high-copy-number ColE1/pMB1/pBR322/pUC origin of replication
   3795..4424    +  CDS            pVS1 StaA: stability protein from the Pseudomonas plasmid pVS1 (Heeb et al., 2000)
   4853..5926    +  CDS            pVS1 RepA: replication protein from the Pseudomonas plasmid pVS1 (Heeb et al., 2000)
