[The description below was written by a language model from this plasmid's Addgene catalogue record and pLannotate feature annotations shown in this document.]
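Description:
pLSU1/t35s[TMV]:mNeonGreen-CI{AGO-198}:NosT is a compact plant binary vector (about 6 kb in the sequenced record) built on the pLSU1 backbone for Agrobacterium-mediated delivery of a fluorescent reporter into plant cells. It replicates at high copy in E. coli from a ColE1/pUC-type origin. The pVS1 oriV, RepA replication protein and StaA stability protein support maintenance in Agrobacterium. Bacterial selection is by kanamycin through an aph(3')-Ia gene. The annotation identifies an octopine-type left border T-DNA repeat just upstream of the expression cassette. No right border and no plant selectable marker are annotated, so the record does not show either element.

The payload is a tomato codon-optimised, synthetic mNeonGreen gene driven by a truncated CaMV 35S promoter. The annotation software reports this promoter as a 35S enhancer fragment adjoining the minimal 35S core. It is followed by the tobacco mosaic virus Ω leader, which acts as a translational enhancer, and the cassette ends with the nopaline synthase terminator and polyadenylation signal. The coding sequence is split into two annotated fragments by an intron from an Argonaute (AGO) gene. The insert name and mutation field place this intron at base 198 of the gene, whereas the purpose statement says 390 bp. Because bacteria cannot splice the intron, functional protein is not made in Agrobacterium, so fluorescence reports only expression in plant cells. This "corrected intron" version has an extra 3' splice site removed, and a cryptic intron site within mNeonGreen has also been eliminated to favour accurate splicing. The design suits monitoring of transient or stable T-DNA expression without bacterial background signal.
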