Addgene plasmid #212175: pLSU1/t35s[TMV]:mNeonGreen-CI{AGO-198}:NosT
Purpose: This binary vector expresses mNeonGreen containing the Argonaut (AGO) intron (390 bp into the gene) with extra 3' splice site removed (corrected intron) with the truncated 35sCAMV promoter and TMV UTR
Depositing lab: Wayne Curtis.
Backbone
  Vector backbone: pLSU1
  Vector type: Plant Expression
Growth in bacteria
  Bacterial resistance: Kanamycin, 50 μg/mL
  Growth temperature: 37°C
  Growth strain: DH5alpha
  Copy number: High Copy
Gene/Insert
  Gene/Insert name: Tomato codon optimized version of mNeonGreen-I{AGO-198}
  Species: Synthetic
  Insert size (bp): 796
  Mutation: mNeonGreen codon-optimized for tomato and AGO intron added at bp 198, eliminates expression in Agrobacterium, cryptic intron site in mNG removed
  Promoter: truncated 35sCaMV
  Cloning method: Restriction Enzyme; 5′ cloning site Unknown (unknown if destroyed)
Terms and licenses: Academic/Nonprofit Terms; Industry Terms: Not Available to Industry
How to cite: pLSU1/t35s[TMV]:mNeonGreen-CI{AGO-198}:NosT was a gift from Wayne Curtis (Addgene plasmid # 212175 ; http://n2t.net/addgene:212175 ; RRID:Addgene_212175)
